Addgene plasmid #31063: HNF4A_P2-257
Depositing lab: Gerhart Ryffel. Depositing organization: Universitaetsklinikum Essen. Publication: A distant upstream promoter of the HNF-4alpha gene connects the transcription factors involved in maturity-onset diabetes of the young. Thomas H, Jaschkowitz K, Bulman M, Frayling TM, Mitchell SM, Roosen S, Lingott-Frieg A, Tack CJ, Ellard S, Ryffel GU, Hattersley AT. Hum Mol Genet. 2001 Sep 15. 10(19):2089-97. 10.1093/hmg/10.19.2089 PubMed 11590126.
Backbone
  Vector backbone: pGL3-basic
  Backbone manufacturer: Promega
  Backbone size w/o insert (bp): 4800
  Vector type: Mammalian Expression, Luciferase
Growth in bacteria
  Bacterial resistance: Ampicillin, 100 μg/mL
  Growth temperature: 37°C
  Growth strain: DH5alpha
  Copy number: High Copy
Gene/Insert
  Gene/Insert name: HNF4A P2 promoter
  Species: H. sapiens (human)
  Insert size (bp): 257
  Mutation: -257 to -1 of P2 HNF4A promoter
  Entrez Gene: HNF4A (a.k.a. FRTS4, HNF4, HNF4a7, HNF4a8, HNF4a9, HNF4alpha, MODY, MODY1, NR2A1, NR2A21, TCF, TCF-14, TCF14)
  Cloning method: Restriction Enzyme; 5′ cloning site XhoI (not destroyed); 3′ cloning site HindIII (not destroyed)
  Sequencing primers: 5′ n/a
Terms and licenses: Academic/Nonprofit Terms; Industry Terms: Not Available to Industry
How to cite: HNF4A_P2-257 was a gift from Gerhart Ryffel (Addgene plasmid # 31063 ; http://n2t.net/addgene:31063 ; RRID:Addgene_31063)
