[The description below was written by a language model from this plasmid's Addgene catalogue record and pLannotate feature annotations shown in this document.]
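Description:
HNF4A_P2-257 is a firefly luciferase reporter plasmid built on the promoterless pGL3-basic backbone for transient transfection of mammalian cells. It carries a 257 bp fragment of the human HNF4A gene's P2 promoter, spanning positions -257 to -1, cloned between the XhoI and HindIII sites of the polylinker, both of which remain intact. The annotated feature table does not label the insert itself, but the unannotated region immediately upstream of the luciferase coding sequence is where it is expected to sit, and the 5,060 nt total length of the sequence agrees with the stated backbone and insert sizes.

Because pGL3-basic supplies no eukaryotic promoter or enhancer, expression of the luc+ enhanced luciferase gene depends on the inserted P2 fragment, so light output reports that fragment's transcriptional activity. The reporter transcript is terminated by an SV40 late polyadenylation signal. Upstream of the cloning region, a synthetic poly(A) signal and an RNA polymerase II pause site from the human α2 globin gene suppress read-through transcription from the backbone, keeping background low. In bacteria, the plasmid replicates from a high-copy ColE1/pUC-type origin and is selected with ampicillin through the bla gene and its own promoter; an f1 origin allows single-stranded DNA production. The short large T antigen, TcR and lacZα matches are non-functional backbone remnants.

The associated publication concerns a distant upstream HNF4A promoter that links the transcription factors implicated in maturity-onset diabetes of the young. The construct's name and defined endpoints suggest a truncated promoter fragment for mapping regulatory elements, though the record does not describe a deletion series.
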