Features (pLannotate 1.2.2; 11 found; start..end, strand, type, name):
    330..1982    +  CDS            luciferase: firefly luciferase; luc+; enhanced luc+ version of the luciferase gene
   2023..2144    -  polyA_signal   SV40 poly(A) signal: SV40 polyadenylation signal
   2167..2235    -  CDS            large T antigen (fragment): large T antigen from SV40 (simian virus 40)
   2251..2383    +  CDS            TcR (fragment): tetracycline efflux protein; tet; confers resistance to tetracycline
   2563..3151    -  rep_origin     ori: high-copy-number ColE1/pMB1/pBR322/pUC origin of replication
   3322..4182    -  CDS            AmpR: β-lactamase; bla; confers resistance to ampicillin, carbenicillin, and related antibiotics
   4183..4287    -  promoter       AmpR promoter: bla
   4314..4742    +  rep_origin     f1 ori (sequence partly withheld): f1 bacteriophage origin of replication; arrow indicates direction of (+) strand synthesis
   4774..4841    -  CDS            lacZα (fragment): LacZα fragment of β-galactosidase; lacZ fragment
   4900..4948    +  polyA_signal   poly(A) signal: synthetic polyadenylation signal
   4962..5053    +  misc_feature   pause site: RNA polymerase II transcriptional pause signal from the human α2 globin gene
>Addgene plasmid #31063 | HNF4A_P2-257 | depositor full sequence | sequence record 14181 | Author sequence
GGTACCGAGCTCTTACGCGTGCTAGCCCGGGCTCGAGGGACCTCAGGTCTGGCCAGGTCGCCATTGCCAT
GGAGACAGCAACAGTCCCCAGCCGCGGGTTCCCTAAGTGACTGGTTACTCTTTAACGTATCCACCCACCT
TGGGTGATTAGAAGAATCAATAAGATAACCGGGCGGTGGCAGCTGGCCGCACTCACCGCCTTCCTGGTGG
ACGGGCTCCTGGTGGCTGTGCTGCTGCTGTGAGCGGGCCCCTGCTCCTCCATGCCCCCAGCTCTCCGGCT
GGGTGGGCTTGGCCAAGCTTGGCATTCCGGTACTGTTGGTAAAGCCACCATGGAAGACGCCAAAAACATA
AAGAAAGGCCCGGCGCCATTCTATCCGCTGGAAGATGGAACCGCTGGAGAGCAACTGCATAAGGCTATGA
AGAGATACGCCCTGGTTCCTGGAACAATTGCTTTTACAGATGCACATATCGAGGTGGACATCACTTACGC
TGAGTACTTCGAAATGTCCGTTCGGTTGGCAGAAGCTATGAAACGATATGGGCTGAATACAAATCACAGA
ATCGTCGTATGCAGTGAAAACTCTCTTCAATTCTTTATGCCGGTGTTGGGCGCGTTATTTATCGGAGTTG
CAGTTGCGCCCGCGAACGACATTTATAATGAACGTGAATTGCTCAACAGTATGGGCATTTCGCAGCCTAC
CGTGGTGTTCGTTTCCAAAAAGGGGTTGCAAAAAATTTTGAACGTGCAAAAAAAGCTCCCAATCATCCAA
AAAATTATTATCATGGATTCTAAAACGGATTACCAGGGATTTCAGTCGATGTACACGTTCGTCACATCTC
ATCTACCTCCCGGTTTTAATGAATACGATTTTGTGCCAGAGTCCTTCGATAGGGACAAGACAATTGCACT
GATCATGAACTCCTCTGGATCTACTGGTCTGCCTAAAGGTGTCGCTCTGCCTCATAGAACTGCCTGCGTG
AGATTCTCGCATGCCAGAGATCCTATTTTTGGCAATCAAATCATTCCGGATACTGCGATTTTAAGTGTTG
TTCCATTCCATCACGGTTTTGGAATGTTTACTACACTCGGATATTTGATATGTGGATTTCGAGTCGTCTT
AATGTATAGATTTGAAGAAGAGCTGTTTCTGAGGAGCCTTCAGGATTACAAGATTCAAAGTGCGCTGCTG
GTGCCAACCCTATTCTCCTTCTTCGCCAAAAGCACTCTGATTGACAAATACGATTTATCTAATTTACACG
AAATTGCTTCTGGTGGCGCTCCCCTCTCTAAGGAAGTCGGGGAAGCGGTTGCCAAGAGGTTCCATCTGCC
AGGTATCAGGCAAGGATATGGGCTCACTGAGACTACATCAGCTATTCTGATTACACCCGAGGGGGATGAT
AAACCGGGCGCGGTCGGTAAAGTTGTTCCATTTTTTGAAGCGAAGGTTGTGGATCTGGATACCGGGAAAA
CGCTGGGCGTTAATCAAAGAGGCGAACTGTGTGTGAGAGGTCCTATGATTATGTCCGGTTATGTAAACAA
TCCGGAAGCGACCAACGCCTTGATTGACAAGGATGGATGGCTACATTCTGGAGACATAGCTTACTGGGAC
GAAGACGAACACTTCTTCATCGTTGACCGCCTGAAGTCTCTGATTAAGTACAAAGGCTATCAGGTGGCTC
CCGCTGAATTGGAATCCATCTTGCTCCAACACCCCAACATCTTCGACGCAGGTGTCGCAGGTCTTCCCGA
CGATGACGCCGGTGAACTTCCCGCCGCCGTTGTTGTTTTGGAGCACGGAAAGACGATGACGGAAAAAGAG
ATCGTGGATTACGTCGCCAGTCAAGTAACAACCGCGAAAAAGTTGCGCGGAGGAGTTGTGTTTGTGGACG
AAGTACCGAAAGGTCTTACCGGAAAACTCGACGCAAGAAAAATCAGAGAGATCCTCATAAAGGCCAAGAA
GGGCGGAAAGATCGCCGTGTAATTCTAGAGTCGGGGCGGCCGGCCGCTTCGAGCAGACATGATAAGATAC
ATTGATGAGTTTGGACAAACCACAACTAGAATGCAGTGAAAAAAATGCTTTATTTGTGAAATTTGTGATG
CTATTGCTTTATTTGTAACCATTATAAGCTGCAATAAACAAGTTAACAACAACAATTGCATTCATTTTAT
GTTTCAGGTTCAGGGGGAGGTGTGGGAGGTTTTTTAAAGCAAGTAAAACCTCTACAAATGTGGTAAAATC
GATAAGGATCCGTCGACCGATGCCCTTGAGAGCCTTCAACCCAGTCAGCTCCTTCCGGTGGGCGCGGGGC
ATGACTATCGTCGCCGCACTTATGACTGTCTTCTTTATCATGCAACTCGTAGGACAGGTGCCGGCAGCGC
TCTTCCGCTTCCTCGCTCACTGACTCGCTGCGCTCGGTCGTTCGGCTGCGGCGAGCGGTATCAGCTCACT
CAAAGGCGGTAATACGGTTATCCACAGAATCAGGGGATAACGCAGGAAAGAACATGTGAGCAAAAGGCCA
GCAAAAGGCCAGGAACCGTAAAAAGGCCGCGTTGCTGGCGTTTTTCCATAGGCTCCGCCCCCCTGACGAG
CATCACAAAAATCGACGCTCAAGTCAGAGGTGGCGAAACCCGACAGGACTATAAAGATACCAGGCGTTTC
CCCCTGGAAGCTCCCTCGTGCGCTCTCCTGTTCCGACCCTGCCGCTTACCGGATACCTGTCCGCCTTTCT
CCCTTCGGGAAGCGTGGCGCTTTCTCATAGCTCACGCTGTAGGTATCTCAGTTCGGTGTAGGTCGTTCGC
TCCAAGCTGGGCTGTGTGCACGAACCCCCCGTTCAGCCCGACCGCTGCGCCTTATCCGGTAACTATCGTC
TTGAGTCCAACCCGGTAAGACACGACTTATCGCCACTGGCAGCAGCCACTGGTAACAGGATTAGCAGAGC
GAGGTATGTAGGCGGTGCTACAGAGTTCTTGAAGTGGTGGCCTAACTACGGCTACACTAGAAGAACAGTA
TTTGGTATCTGCGCTCTGCTGAAGCCAGTTACCTTCGGAAAAAGAGTTGGTAGCTCTTGATCCGGCAAAC
AAACCACCGCTGGTAGCGGTGGTTTTTTTGTTTGCAAGCAGCAGATTACGCGCAGAAAAAAAGGATCTCA
AGAAGATCCTTTGATCTTTTCTACGGGGTCTGACGCTCAGTGGAACGAAAACTCACGTTAAGGGATTTTG
GTCATGAGATTATCAAAAAGGATCTTCACCTAGATCCTTTTAAATTAAAAATGAAGTTTTAAATCAATCT
AAAGTATATATGAGTAAACTTGGTCTGACAGTTACCAATGCTTAATCAGTGAGGCACCTATCTCAGCGAT
CTGTCTATTTCGTTCATCCATAGTTGCCTGACTCCCCGTCGTGTAGATAACTACGATACGGGAGGGCTTA
CCATCTGGCCCCAGTGCTGCAATGATACCGCGAGACCCACGCTCACCGGCTCCAGATTTATCAGCAATAA
ACCAGCCAGCCGGAAGGGCCGAGCGCAGAAGTGGTCCTGCAACTTTATCCGCCTCCATCCAGTCTATTAA
TTGTTGCCGGGAAGCTAGAGTAAGTAGTTCGCCAGTTAATAGTTTGCGCAACGTTGTTGCCATTGCTACA
GGCATCGTGGTGTCACGCTCGTCGTTTGGTATGGCTTCATTCAGCTCCGGTTCCCAACGATCAAGGCGAG
TTACATGATCCCCCATGTTGTGCAAAAAAGCGGTTAGCTCCTTCGGTCCTCCGATCGTTGTCAGAAGTAA
GTTGGCCGCAGTGTTATCACTCATGGTTATGGCAGCACTGCATAATTCTCTTACTGTCATGCCATCCGTA
AGATGCTTTTCTGTGACTGGTGAGTACTCAACCAAGTCATTCTGAGAATAGTGTATGCGGCGACCGAGTT
GCTCTTGCCCGGCGTCAATACGGGATAATACCGCGCCACATAGCAGAACTTTAAAAGTGCTCATCATTGG
AAAACGTTCTTCGGGGCGAAAACTCTCAAGGATCTTACCGCTGTTGAGATCCAGTTCGATGTAACCCACT
CGTGCACCCAACTGATCTTCAGCATCTTTTACTTTCACCAGCGTTTCTGGGTGAGCAAAAACAGGAAGGC
AAAATGCCGCAAAAAAGGGAATAAGGGCGACACGGAAATGTTGAATACTCATACTCTTCCTTTTTCAATA
TTATTGAAGCATTTATCAGGGTTATTGTCTCATGAGCGGATACATATTTGAATGTATTTAGAAAAATAAA
CAAATAGGGGTTCCGCGCACATTTCCCCGAAAAGTGCCACCTG
[124 nt withheld, positions 4314-4437]
C
[91 nt withheld, positions 4439-4529]
A
[49 nt withheld, positions 4531-4579]
CCTTTGACGTTGGAGTCCACGTTCTTT
[37 nt withheld, positions 4607-4643]
ACCCTATCTCGGTCTATTCTTTTGATTTATAAGGGATTTTGCCGATTTCGGCCTATTGGTTAAAAAATGA
GCTGATTTAACAAAAATTTAACGCGAATTTTAACAAAATATTAACGCTTACAATTTGCCATTCGCCATTC
AGGCTGCGCAACTGTTGGGAAGGGCGATCGGTGCGGGCCTCTTCGCTATTACGCCAGCCCAAGCTACCAT
GATAAGTAAGTAATATTAAGGTACGGGAGGTACTTGGAGCGGCCGCAATAAAATATCTTTATTTTCATTA
CATCTGTGTGTTGGTTTTTTGTGTGAATCGATAGTACTAACATACGCTCTCCATCAAAACAAAACGAAAC
AAAACAAACTAGCAAAATAGGCTGTCCCCAGTGCAAGTGCAGGTGCCAGAACATTTCTCTATCGATA
