>Addgene plasmid #31063 | HNF4A_P2-257 | addgene partial sequence | sequence record 37015 | LucNRev 5'-CCTTATGCAGTTGCTCTCC-3'
CTCNCGNANNATGGCGCCGGGCCTTTCTTTATGTTTTTGGCGTCTTCCATGGTGGCTTTACCAACAGTAC
CGGAATGCCAAGCTTGGGCCAAGCCCACCCAGCCGGAGAGCTGGGGGCATGGAGGAGCAGGGGCCCGCTC
ACAGCAGCAGCACAGCCACCAGGAGCCCGTCCACCAGGAAGGCGGTGAGTGCGGCCAGCTGCCACCGCCC
GGTTATCTTATTGATTCTTCTAATCACCCAAGGTGGGTGGATACGTTAAAGAGTAACCAGTCACTTAGGG
AACCCGCGGCTGGGGACTGTTGCTGTCTCCATGGCAATGGCGACCTGGCCAGACCTGAGGTCCCGCTCGA
GCCCGGGCTAGCACGCGTAAGAGCTCGGTACCTATCGATAGAGAAATGTTCTGGCACCTGCACTTGCACT
GGGGACAGCCTATTTTGCTAGTTTGTTTTGTTTCGTTTTGTTTTGATGGAGAGCGTATGTTAGTACTATC
GATTCACACAAAAAACCAACACACAGATGTAATGAAAATAAAGATATTTTATTGCGGCCGCTCCAAGTAC
CTCCCGTACCTTAATATTACTTACTTATCATGGTAGCTTGGGCTGGCGTAATAGCGAAGAGGCCCGCACC
GATCGCCCTTCCCAACAGTTGCGCAGCCTGAATGGCGAATGGCAAATTGTAAGCGTTAATATTTTGTTAA
AATTCGCGTTAAATTTTTGTTAAATCAGCTCATTTTTTAACCAATAGGCCGAAATCGGCAAAATCCCTTA
TAAATCAAAAGAATAGACCGAGATAGGGT
[37 nt withheld, positions 800-836]
AAAGAACGTGGACTCCAACGTCAA
